Addgene plasmid #210209: pBMN-HA-SINTBAD
Purpose: For mammalian expression of SINTBAD (Internal ref. SMC2249)
Depositing lab: Sascha Martens. Depositing organization: University of Vienna. Publication: Control of mitophagy initiation and progression by the TBK1 adaptors NAP1 and SINTBAD. Adriaenssens E, Nguyen TN, Sawa-Makarska J, Khuu G, Schuschnig M, Shoebridge S, Watts EM, Csalyi KD, Padman BS, Lazarou M, Martens S. bioRxiv September 25, 202 10.1101/2023.09.25.559255.
Backbone
  Vector backbone: pBMN
  Vector type: Mammalian Expression
Growth in bacteria
  Bacterial resistance: Ampicillin, 100 μg/mL
  Growth temperature: 37°C
  Growth strain: NEB Stable
  Copy number: Unknown
Gene/Insert
  Gene/Insert name: TBKBP1 (alt name: SINTBAD)
  Species: H. sapiens (human)
  Insert size (bp): 1845
  GenBank ID: ENSG00000198933 9755
  Entrez Gene: TBKBP1 (a.k.a. ProSAPiP2, SINTBAD)
  Cloning method: Unknown
  Sequencing primers: 5′ ACTCAGATCTCGAGCTCAAGCTTtGGAGTCCATGTTCGAGGACGACATC; 3′ GTTATCTAAATCCGGTGGATCCCTAtcCGATCTTGCTGTTCTCCAGG
Terms and licenses: Academic/Nonprofit Terms; Industry Terms: Not Available to Industry
How to cite: pBMN-HA-SINTBAD was a gift from Sascha Martens (Addgene plasmid # 210209 ; http://n2t.net/addgene:210209 ; RRID:Addgene_210209)
