[The description below was written by a language model from this plasmid's Addgene catalogue record and pLannotate feature annotations shown in this document.]
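Description:
pBMN-HA-SINTBAD is a 6.9 kb Moloney murine leukemia virus (MMLV)-based retroviral vector built on the pBMN backbone, catalogued as a mammalian expression plasmid for human SINTBAD (gene symbol TBKBP1, a TBK1-binding adaptor protein). In bacteria it replicates from a high-copy ColE1/pUC-type origin and is selected with ampicillin through the β-lactamase gene and its native promoter. A short lacI fragment near the origin appears to be a backbone remnant with no functional role.

The retroviral cassette begins with a 5′ MMLV LTR, followed by the Ψ packaging signal, a truncated gag segment lacking its start codon (which extends the packaging signal), and a pol-derived region carrying the splice acceptor. Downstream lie a short HA epitope sequence, annotated only as a fragment of a 3xHA tag and so probably fewer than three repeats, a remnant of the multiple cloning site, and the 1,845 bp TBKBP1 coding sequence. This arrangement gives an N-terminally HA-tagged SINTBAD. No separate internal promoter is annotated, so expression is presumably driven by the 5′ LTR. The cassette closes with 3′ LTR sequence; part of it matches a self-inactivating ΔU3 LTR fragment, but the adjoining LTR annotation leaves it unclear whether the vector is truly self-inactivating. No mammalian selection marker or fluorescent reporter appears in the feature table.

Because gag, pol and env are not encoded intact, the plasmid would need a packaging cell line or helper functions to produce virus for stable transduction of mammalian cells. The associated study concerns the roles of the TBK1 adaptors NAP1 and SINTBAD in mitophagy initiation and progression, and the HA tag allows detection or immunoprecipitation of the expressed protein.
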