Features (pLannotate 1.2.2; 13 found; start..end, strand, type, name):
     30..82      -  CDS            lacI (fragment): lac repressor; lacI; The lac repressor binds to the lac operator to inhibit transcription in E. coli. This inhibition can be relieved by adding lactose or isopropyl-β-D-thiogalactopyranoside (IPTG).
    265..853     -  rep_origin     ori: high-copy-number ColE1/pMB1/pBR322/pUC origin of replication
   1017..1877    -  CDS            AmpR: β-lactamase; bla; confers resistance to ampicillin, carbenicillin, and related antibiotics
   1878..1982    -  promoter       AmpR promoter: bla
   2408..2999    +  LTR            LTR: long terminal repeat from Moloney murine leukemia virus
   3062..3419    +  misc_feature   MMLV Ψ: packaging signal of Moloney murine leukemia virus (MMLV)
   3484..3900    +  CDS            gag (truncated): truncated Moloney murine leukemia virus (MMLV) gag gene lacking the start codon
   3910..4284    +  misc_feature   pol region: Moloney murine leukemia virus (MMLV) pol region containing the splice acceptor site
   4296..4323    +  CDS            3xHA (fragment): three tandem HA epitope tags
   4319..4350    +  misc_feature   MCS (fragment): multiple cloning site
   4350..6194    +  CDS            TBKBP1: TBKB1_HUMAN - Also known as KIAA0775 From Homo sapiens (Human).
   6272..6393    +  LTR            3' LTR (ΔU3) (fragment): self-inactivating 3' long terminal repeat (LTR) from Moloney murine leukemia virus
   6394..6863    +  LTR            LTR: long terminal repeat from Moloney murine leukemia virus
>Addgene plasmid #210209 | pBMN-HA-SINTBAD | addgene full sequence | sequence record 417355 | Addgene NGS Result
CTTAAGTATTTACATTAAATGGCCATAGTTGCATTAATGAATCGGCCAACGCGCGGGGAGAGGCGGTTTG
CGTATTGGGCGCTCTTCCGCTTCCTCGCTCACTGACTCGCTGCGCTCGGTCGTTCGGCTGCGGCGAGCGG
TATCAGCTCACTCAAAGGCGGTAATACGGTTATCCACAGAATCAGGGGATAACGCAGGAAAGAACATGTG
AGCAAAAGGCCAGCAAAAGGCCAGGAACCGTAAAAAGGCCGCGTTGCTGGCGTTTTTCCATAGGCTCCGC
CCCCCTGACGAGCATCACAAAAATCGACGCTCAAGTCAGAGGTGGCGAAACCCGACAGGACTATAAAGAT
ACCAGGCGTTTCCCCCTGGAAGCTCCCTCGTGCGCTCTCCTGTTCCGACCCTGCCGCTTACCGGATACCT
GTCCGCCTTTCTCCCTTCGGGAAGCGTGGCGCTTTCTCATAGCTCACGCTGTAGGTATCTCAGTTCGGTG
TAGGTCGTTCGCTCCAAGCTGGGCTGTGTGCACGAACCCCCCGTTCAGCCCGACCGCTGCGCCTTATCCG
GTAACTATCGTCTTGAGTCCAACCCGGTAAGACACGACTTATCGCCACTGGCAGCAGCCACTGGTAACAG
GATTAGCAGAGCGAGGTATGTAGGCGGTGCTACAGAGTTCTTGAAGTGGTGGCCTAACTACGGCTACACT
AGAAGAACAGTATTTGGTATCTGCGCTCTGCTGAAGCCAGTTACCTTCGGAAAAAGAGTTGGTAGCTCTT
GATCCGGCAAACAAACCACCGCTGGTAGCGGTGGTTTTTTTGTTTGCAAGCAGCAGATTACGCGCAGAAA
AAAAGGATCTCAAGAAGATCCTTTGATCTTTTCTACGGGGTCTGACGCTCAGTGGAACGAAAACTCACGT
TAAGGGATTTTGGTCATGAGATTATCAAAAAGGATCTTCACCTAGATCCTTTTGCGGCCGGCCGCAAATC
AATCTAAAGTATATATGAGTAAACTTGGTCTGACAGTTACCAATGCTTAATCAGTGAGGCACCTATCTCA
GCGATCTGTCTATTTCGTTCATCCATAGTTGCCTGACTCCCCGTCGTGTAGATAACTACGATACGGGAGG
GCTTACCATCTGGCCCCAGTGCTGCAATGATACCGCGAGACCCACGCTCACCGGCTCCAGATTTATCAGC
AATAAACCAGCCAGCCGGAAGGGCCGAGCGCAGAAGTGGTCCTGCAACTTTATCCGCCTCCATCCAGTCT
ATTAATTGTTGCCGGGAAGCTAGAGTAAGTAGTTCGCCAGTTAATAGTTTGCGCAACGTTGTTGCCATTG
CTACAGGCATCGTGGTGTCACGCTCGTCGTTTGGTATGGCTTCATTCAGCTCCGGTTCCCAACGATCAAG
GCGAGTTACATGATCCCCCATGTTGTGCAAAAAAGCGGTTAGCTCCTTCGGTCCTCCGATCGTTGTCAGA
AGTAAGTTGGCCGCAGTGTTATCACTCATGGTTATGGCAGCACTGCATAATTCTCTTACTGTCATGCCAT
CCGTAAGATGCTTTTCTGTGACTGGTGAGTACTCAACCAAGTCATTCTGAGAATAGTGTATGCGGCGACC
GAGTTGCTCTTGCCCGGCGTCAATACGGGATAATACCGCGCCACATAGCAGAACTTTAAAAGTGCTCATC
ATTGGAAAACGTTCTTCGGGGCGAAAACTCTCAAGGATCTTACCGCTGTTGAGATCCAGTTCGATGTAAC
CCACTCGTGCACCCAACTGATCTTCAGCATCTTTTACTTTCACCAGCGTTTCTGGGTGAGCAAAAACAGG
AAGGCAAAATGCCGCAAAAAAGGGAATAAGGGCGACACGGAAATGTTGAATACTCATACTCTTCCTTTTT
CAATATTATTGAAGCATTTATCAGGGTTATTGTCTCATGAGCGGATACATATTTGAATGTATTTAGAAAA
ATAAACAAATAGGGGTTCCGCGCACATTTCCCCGAAAAGTGCCACCAGCTTTGCTCTTAGGAGTTTCCTA
ATACATCCCAAACTCAAATATATAAAGCATTTGACTTGTTCTATGCCCTAGGGGGCGGGGGGAAGCTAAG
CCAGCTTTTTTTAACATTTAAAATGTTTAAAATGTTAATTCCATTTTAAATGCACAGATGTTTTTATTTC
ATAAGGGTTTCAATGTGCATGAATGCTGCAATATTCCTGTTACCAAAGCTAGTATAAATAAAAATAGATA
AACGTGGAAATTACTTAGAGTTTCTGTCATTAACGTTTCCTTCCTCAGTTGACAACATAAATGCGCTGCT
GAGAAGCCAGTTTGCATCTGTCAGGATCAATTTCCCATTATGCCAGTCATATTAATTACTAGTCAATTAG
TTGATTTTTATTTTTGACATATACATGTGAAAGACCCCACCTGTAGGTTTGGCAAGCTAGCTTAAGTAAC
GCCATTTTGCAAGGCATGGAAAAATACATAACTGAGAATAGAAAAGTTCAGATCAAGGTCAGGAACAGAT
GGAACAGCTGAATATGGGCCAAACAGGATATCTGTGGTAAGCAGTTCCTGCCCCGGCTCAGGGCCAAGAA
CAGATGGAACAGCTGAATATGGGCCAAACAGGATATCTGTGGTAAGCAGTTCCTGCCCCGGCTCAGGGCC
AAGAACAGATGGTCCCCAGATGCGGTCCAGCCCTCAGCAGTTTCTAGAGAACCATCAGATGTTTCCAGGG
TGCCCCAAGGACCTGAAATGACCCTGTGCCTTATTTGAACTAACCAATCAGTTCGCTTCTCGCTTCTGTT
CGCGCGCTTCTGCTCCCCGAGCTCAATAAAAGAGCCCACAACCCCTCACTCGGCGCGCCAGTCCTCCGAT
TGACTGAGTCGCCCGGGTACCCGTGTATCCAATAAACCCTCTTGCAGTTGCATCCGACTTGTGGTCTCGC
TGTTCCTTGGGAGGGTCTCCTCTGAGTGATTGACTACCCGTCAGCGGGGGTCTTTCATTTGGGGGCTCGT
CCGGGATCGGGAGACCCCTGCCCAGGGACCACCGACCCACCACCGGGAGGTAAGCTGGCCAGCAACTTAT
CTGTGTCTGTCCGATTGTCTAGTGTCTATGACTGATTTTATGCGCCTGCGTCGGTACTAGTTAGCTAACT
AGCTCTGTATCTGGCGGACCCGTGGTGGAACTGACGAGTTCGGAACACCCGGCCGCAACCCTGGGAGACG
TCCCAGGGACTTCGGGGGCCGTTTTTGTGGCCCGACCTGAGTCCAAAAATCCCGATCGTTTTGGACTCTT
TGGTGCACCCCCCTTAGAGGAGGGATATGTGGTTCTGGTAGGAGACGAGAACCTAAAACAGTTCCCGCCT
CCGTCTGAATTTTTGCTTTCGGTTTGGGACCGAAGCCGCGCCGCGCGTCTTGTCTGCTGCAGCATCGTTC
TGTGTTGTCTCTGTCTGACTGTGTTTCTGTATTTGTCTGAAAATATGGGCCCGGGCCAGACTGTTACCAC
TCCCTTAAGTTTGACCTTAGGTCACTGGAAAGATGTCGAGCGGATCGCTCACAACCAGTCGGTAGATGTC
AAGAAGAGACGTTGGGTTACCTTCTGCTCTGCAGAATGGCCAACCTTTAACGTCGGATGGCCGCGAGACG
GCACCTTTAACCGAGACCTCATCACCCAGGTTAAGATCAAGGTCTTTTCACCTGGCCCGCATGGACACCC
AGACCAGGTCCCCTACATCGTGACCTGGGAAGCCTTGGCTTTTGACCCCCCTCCCTGGGTCAAGCCCTTT
GTACACCCTAAGCCTCCGCCTCCTCTTCCTCCATCCGCCCCGTCTCTCCCCCTTGAACCTCCTCGTTCGA
CCCCGCCTCGATCCTCCCTTTATCCAGCCCTCACTCCTTCTCTAGGCGCCCCCATATGGCCATATGAGAT
CTTATATGGGGCACCCCCGCCCCTTGTAAACTTCCCTGACCCTGACATGACAAGAGTTACTAACAGCCCC
TCTCTCCAAGCTCACTTACAGGCTCTCTACTTAGTCCAGCACGAAGTCTGGAGACCTCTGGCGGCAGCCT
ACCAAGAACAACTGGACCGACCGGTGGTACCTCACCCTTACCGAGTCGGCGACACAGTGTGGGTCCGCCG
ACACCAGACTAAGAACCTAGAACCTCGCTGGAAAGGACCTTACACAGTCCTGCTGACCACCCCCACCGCC
CTCAAAGTAGACGGCATCGCAGCTTGGATACACGCCGCCCACGTGAAGGCTGCCGACCCCGGGGGTGGAC
CATCCTCTAGACTGCCGCCACCATGTACCCATACGATGTTCCAGATTACGCTTCCGGACTCAGATCTCGA
GCTCAAGCTTTGGAGTCCATGTTCGAGGACGACATCAGCATCCTGACGCAGGAGGCCCTGGGGCCTAGTG
AGGTGTGGCTGGACAGTCCCGGAGACCCCTCGCTTGGGGGCGACATGTGCTCCGCCTCCCACTTTGCCCT
CATCACTGCTTACGGAGACATCAAGGAACGGCTGGGGGGCCTGGAGAGGGAGAACGCCACCCTCCGACGC
CGCCTCAAAGTCTACGAGATCAAGTACCCACTGATCAGTGACTTTGGAGAGGAGCATGGCTTTTCTCTGT
ATGAAATCAAGGATGGCTCCCTGCTGGAGGTGGAGAAGGTCAGCCTGCAGCAACGGCTCAACCAGTTCCA
GCATGAGTTACAGAAGAACAAGGAGCAGGAAGAACAGCTTGGAGAGATGATCCAGGCCTACGAGAAACTC
TGCGTGGAGAAGAGTGACTTGGAGACAGAGCTGAGGGAGATGAGGGCCCTGGTGGAGACGCACCTGCGTC
AGATCTGTGGTTTGGAGCAGCAGCTGCGGCAACAGCAAGGCCTCCAGGATGCAGCCTTCTCCAACCTGAG
CCCACCGCCAGCCCCCGCCCCTCCCTGCACTGATTTAGACCTGCACTACCTGGCACTGAGAGGGGGATCT
GGCTTGAGTCATGCAGGCTGGCCGGGCTCCACACCCAGTGTGAGTGACCTGGAGCGGCGGCGGCTAGAAG
AGGCTTTGGAGGCCGCGCAGGGAGAGGCCCGGGGGGCTCAGCTCCGGGAGGAGCAGCTCCAGGCCGAGTG
CGAGCGGCTGCAGGGGGAGCTGAAGCAGCTGCAGGAGACCCGGGCCCAGGATCTGGCCTCCAACCAGTCG
GAGCGAGACATGGCGTGGGTGAAAAGAGTTGGGGATGATCAGGTGAATTTGGCGCTGGCCTACACCGAGC
TGACGGAGGAGCTGGGCCGGCTTCGGGAGTTGAGTTCCCTACAGGGGAGAATCTTGAGGACTCTGTTGCA
GGAACAGGCCCGGAGTGGCGGCCAGAGGCACTCGCCGCTGTCACAACGCCACTCCCCGGCCCCCCAGTGC
CCCTCCCCCTCCCCGCCTGCCCGAGCGGCTCCCCCGTGCCCCCCGTGCCAGTCCCCCGTCCCCCAGCGCC
GCTCTCCCGTGCCCCCGTGCCCCTCGCCGCAGCAGCGCCGCTCTCCGGCCTCACCCTCCTGCCCGTCGCC
CGTCCCGCAGCGCCGCTCGCCGGTGCCGCCGTCGTGCCAGTCCCCCAGCCCGCAGCGCCGTTCCCCGGTG
CCCCCCAGCTGCCCGGCCCCGCAGCCCCGGCCACCGCCGCCGCCCCCGCCGGGCGAGAGGACGCTGGCCG
AGCGCGCCTACGCCAAGCCGCCCAGCCACCACGTGAAGGCCGGCTTCCAGGGCCGCCGCAGCTACTCTGA
GCTGGCGGAGGGCGCGGCCTACGCGGGCGCCTCCCCGCCCTGGCTGCAGGCCGAAGCGGCCACTCTCCCC
AAGCCCCGGGCCTACGGCAGCGAGCTCTACGGCCCTGGCAGGCCCCTCAGCCCGCGGCGCGCCTTCGAGG
GCATCCGGCTGCGCTTCGAGAAGCAGCCGTCGGAGGAGGACGAGTGGGCTGTGCCCACCAGCCCGCCCAG
CCCGGAGGTGGGCACCATCCGCTGCGCCTCCTTCTGCGCGGGCTTCCCCATCCCCGAGTCGCCCGCCGCC
ACCGCCTACGCCCACGCCGAGCACGCGCAGTCCTGGCCGTCCATCAACTTGCTGATGGAGACGGTGGGCT
CCGACATCCGCAGCTGCCCCCTCTGCCAGCTGGGTTTCCCTGTCGGGTACCCGGATGATGCCCTCATCAA
ACACATTGACTCCCACCTGGAGAACAGCAAGATCGGATAGGGATCCACCGGATTTAGATAACTGATCACG
ATAAAATAAAAGATTTTATTTAGTCTCCAGAAAAAGGGGGGAATGAAAGACCCCACCTGTAGGTTTGGCA
AGCTAGCTTAAGTAACGCCATTTTGCAAGGCATGGAAAAATACATAACTGAGAATAGAGAAGTTCAGATC
AAGGTCAGGAACAGATGGAACAGCTGAATATGGGCCAAACAGGATATCTGTGGTAAGCAGTTCCTGCCCC
GGCTCAGGGCCAAGAACAGATGGAACAGCTGAATATGGGCCAAACAGGATATCTGTGGTAAGCAGTTCCT
GCCCCGGCTCAGGGCCAAGAACAGATGGTCCCCAGATGCGGTCCAGCCCTCAGCAGTTTCTAGAGAACCA
TCAGATGTTTCCAGGGTGCCCCAAGGACCTGAAATGACCCTGTGCCTTATTTGAACTAACCAATCAGTTC
GCTTCTCGCTTCTGTTCGCGCGCTTCTGCTCCCCGAGCTCAATAAAAGAGCCCACAACCCCTCACTCGGG
GCGCCAGTCCTCCGATTGACTGAGTCGCCCGGGTACCCGTGTATCCAATAAACCCTCTTGCAGTTGCATC
CGACTTGTGGTCTCGCTGTTCCTTGGGAGGGTCTCCTCTGAGTGATTGACTACCCGTCAGCGGGGGTCTT
TCACATGCAGCATGTATCAAAATTAATTTGGTTTTTTTT
